>Addgene plasmid #129887 | pRDAX-133 N-Tag GFP[1] L32 {Esp3I(2x)} mCherry | addgene full sequence | sequence record 265053 | Addgene NGS Result
GCCTGCCTCCAGGCCTCAATATTGGCCATTAGCCATATTATTCATTGGTTATATAGCATAAATCAATATT
GGCTATTGGCCATTGCATACGTTGTATCTATATCATAATATGTACATTTATATTGGCTCATGTCCAATAT
GACCGCCATGTTGGCATTGATTATTGACTAGTTATTAATAGTAATCAATTACGGGGTCATTAGTTCATAG
CCCATATATGGAGTTCCGCGTTACATAACTTACGGTAAATGGCCCGCCTGGCTGACCGCCCAACGACCCC
CGCCCATTGACGTCAATAATGACGTATGTTCCCATAGTAACGCCAATAGGGACTTTCCATTGACGTCAAT
GGGTGGAGTATTTACGGTAAACTGCCCACTTGGCAGTACATCAAGTGTATCATATGCCAAGTCCGCCCCC
TATTGACGTCAATGACGGTAAATGGCCCGCCTGGCATTATGCCCAGTACATGACCTTACGGGACTTTCCT
ACTTGGCAGTACATCTACGTATTAGTCATCGCTATTACCATGGTGATGCGGTTTTGGCAGTACACCAATG
GGCGTGGATAGCGGTTTGACTCACGGGGATTTCCAAGTCTCCACCCCATTGACGTCAATGGGAGTTTGTT
TTGGCACCAAAATCAACGGGACTTTCCAAAATGTCGTAATAACCCCGCCCCGTTGACGCAAATGGGCGGT
AGGCGTGTACGGTGGGAGGTCTATATAAGCAGAGCTCGTTTAGTGAACCGTCAGATCACTAGAAGCTTTA
TTGCGGTAGTTTATCACAGTTAAATTGCTAACGCAGTCAGTGCTTCTGACACAACAGTCTCGAACTTAAG
CTGCAGAAGTTGGTCGTGAGGCACTGGGCAGGTAAGTATCAAGGTTACAAGACAGGTTTAAGGAGACCAA
TAGAAACTGGGCTTGTCGAGACAGAGAAGACTCTTGCGTTTCTGATAGGCACCTATTGGTCTTACTGACA
TCCACTTTGCCTTTCTCTCCACAGGTGTCCACTCCCAGGCCACCATGGATCTGCCTGATGACCACTACCT
GAGCACACAGACCATCCTCTCCAAGGACCTTAACGACGTGGGTGGCGGAGGGAGCGAAGGCGGCGGATCC
GGAGGGCCTGGCTCTGGCGGAGAGGGGAGCGCTGGAGGCGGGTCAGCCGGTGGTGGGAGTCGAGACGCCG
AGGCACGCCGTCTCCTAAGAATTCAGATCCGCCCCTCTCCCTCCCCCCCCCCTAACGTTACTGGCCGAAG
CCGCTTGGAATAAGGCCGGTGTGCGTTTGTCTATATGTTATTTTCCACCATATTGCCGTCTTTTGGCAAT
GTGAGGGCCCGGAAACCTGGCCCTGTCTTCTTGACGAGCATTCCTAGGGGTCTTTCCCCTCTCGCCAAAG
GAATGCAAGGTCTGTTGAATGTCGTGAAGGAAGCAGTTCCTCTGGTAGCTTCTTGAAGACAAACAACGTC
TGTAGCGACCCTTTGCAGGCAGCGGAACCCCCCACCTGGCGACAGGTGCCTCTGCGGCCAAAAGCCACGT
GTATAAGATACACCTGCAAAGGCGGCACAACCCCAGTGCCACGTTGTGAGTTGGATAGTTGTGGAAAGAG
TCAAATGGCTCTCCTCAAGCGTATTCAACAAGGGGCTGAAGGATGCCCAGAAGGTACCCCATTGTATGGG
ATCTGATCTGGGGCCTCGGTACACATGCTTTACATGTGTTTAGTCGAGGTTAAAAAAACGTCTAGGCCCC
CCGAACCACGGGGACGTGGTTTTCCTTTGAAAAACACGATGATAATATGGCCACAACCATGGTGAGCAAG
GGCGAGGAGGATAACATGGCCATCATCAAGGAGTTCATGCGCTTCAAGGTGCACATGGAGGGCTCCGTGA
ACGGCCACGAGTTCGAGATCGAGGGCGAGGGCGAGGGCCGCCCCTACGAGGGCACCCAGACCGCCAAGCT
GAAGGTGACCAAGGGTGGCCCCCTGCCCTTCGCCTGGGACATCCTGTCCCCTCAGTTCATGTACGGCTCC
AAGGCCTACGTGAAGCACCCCGCCGACATCCCCGACTACTTGAAGCTGTCCTTCCCCGAGGGCTTCAAGT
GGGAGCGCGTGATGAACTTCGAGGACGGCGGCGTGGTGACCGTGACCCAGGACTCCTCCCTGCAGGACGG
CGAGTTCATCTACAAGGTGAAGCTGCGCGGCACCAACTTCCCCTCCGACGGCCCCGTAATGCAGAAGAAG
ACCATGGGCTGGGAGGCCTCCTCCGAGCGGATGTACCCCGAGGACGGCGCCCTGAAGGGCGAGATCAAGC
AGAGGCTGAAGCTGAAGGACGGCGGCCACTACGACGCTGAGGTCAAGACCACCTACAAGGCCAAGAAGCC
CGTGCAGCTGCCCGGCGCCTACAACGTCAACATCAAGTTGGACATCACCTCCCACAACGAGGACTACACC
ATCGTGGAACAGTACGAACGCGCCGAGGGCCGCCACTCCACCGGCGGCATGGACGAGCTGTACAAGTAAA
CCGGTGCTCGAGGTACCGATGAATAGCTAAGGTCGAGGCCGCAGGTAAGTATCAAGGTTACAAGACAGGT
TTAAGGAGACCAATAGAAACTGGGCTTGTCGAGACAGAGAAGACTCTTGCGTTTCTGATAGGCACCTATT
GGTCTTACTGACATCCACTTTGCCTTTCTCTCCACAGGTGTCGACAATCAACCTCTGGATTACAAAATTT
GTGAAAGATTGACTGGTATTCTTAACTATGTTGCTCCTTTTACGCTATGTGGATACGCTGCTTTAATGCC
TTTGTATCATGCTATTGCTTCCCGTATGGCTTTCATTTTCTCCTCCTTGTATAAATCCTGGTTGCTGTCT
CTTTATGAGGAGTTGTGGCCCGTTGTCAGGCAACGTGGCGTGGTGTGCACTGTGTTTGCTGACGCAACCC
CCACTGGTTGGGGCATTGCCACCACCTGTCAGCTCCTTTCCGGGACTTTCGCTTTCCCCCTCCCTATTGC
CACGGCGGAACTCATCGCCGCCTGCCTTGCCCGCTGCTGGACAGGGGCTCGGCTGTTGGGCACTGACAAT
TCCGTGGTGTTGTCGGGGAAGCTGACGTCCTTTCCATGGCTGCTCGCCTGTGTTGCCACCTGGATTCTGC
GCGGGACGTCCTTCTGCTACGTCCCTTCGGCCCTCAATCCAGCGGACCTTCCTTCCCGCGGCCTGCTGCC
GGCTCTGCGGCCTCTTCCGCGTCTTCGCCTTCGCCCTCAGACGAGTCGGATCTCCCTTTGGGCCGCCTCC
CCGCCTGGAATTCGAGCTCGGTACGATCAGCCTCGACTGTGCCTTCTAGTTGCCAGCCATCTGTTGTTTG
CCCCTCCCCCGTGCCTTCCTTGACCCTGGAAGGTGCCACTCCCACTGTCCTTTCCTAATAAAATGAGGAA
ATTGCATCGCATTGTCTGAGTAGGTGTCATTCTATTCTGGGGGGTGGGGTGGGGCAGGACAGCAAGGGGG
AGGATTGGGAAGACAATAGCCCAGCTTTTGTTCCCTTTAGTGAGGGTTAATTGCGCGCTTGGCGTAATCA
TGGTCATAGCTGTTTCCTGTGTGAAATTGTTATCCGCTAATTCACTCCTCAGGTGCAGGCTGCCTATCAG
AAGGTGGTGGCTGGTGTGGCCAATGCCCTGGCTCACAAATACCACTGAGATCTTTTTCCCTCTGCCAAAA
ATTATGGGGACATCATGAAGCCCCTTGAGCATCTGACTTCTGGCTAATAAAGGAAATTTATTTTCATTGC
AATAGTGTGTTGGAATTTTTTGTGTCTCTCACTCGGAAGGACATATGGGAGGGCAAATCATTTAAAACAT
CAGAATGAGTATTTGGTTTAGAGTTTGGCAACATATGCCCATATGCTGGCTGCCATGAACAAAGGTTGGC
TATAAAGAGGTCATCAGTATATGAAACAGCCCCCTGCTGTCCATTCCTTATTCCATAGAAAAGCCTTGAC
TTGAGGTTAGATTTTTTTTATATTTTGTTTTGTGTTATTTTTTTCTTTAACATCCCTAAAATTTTCCTTA
CATGTTTTACTAGCCAGATTTTTCCTCCTCTCCTGACTACTCCCAGTCATAGCTGTCCCTCTTCTCTTAT
GGAGATCGGCCGGCCGCCGGCGTCGACGCGCGCGGCCGCGGCGCGCCGTTGCTGGCGTTTTTCCATAGGC
TCCGCCCCCCTGACGAGCATCACAAAAATCGACGCTCAAGTCAGAGGTGGCGAAACCCGACAGGACTATA
AAGATACCAGGCGTTTCCCCCTGGAAGCTCCCTCGTGCGCTCTCCTGTTCCGACCCTGCCGCTTACCGGA
TACCTGTCCGCCTTTCTCCCTTCGGGAAGCGTGGCGCTTTCTCATAGCTCACGCTGTAGGTATCTCAGTT
CGGTGTAGGTCGTTCGCTCCAAGCTGGGCTGTGTGCACGAACCCCCCGTTCAGCCCGACCGCTGCGCCTT
ATCCGGTAACTATCGTCTTGAGTCCAACCCGGTAAGACACGACTTATCGCCACTGGCAGCAGCCACTGGT
AACAGGATTAGCAGAGCGAGGTATGTAGGCGGTGCTACAGAGTTCTTGAAGTGGTGGCCTAACTACGGCT
ACACTAGAAGAACAGTATTTGGTATCTGCGCTCTGCTGAAGCCAGTTACCTTCGGAAAAAGAGTTGGTAG
CTCTTGATCCGGCAAACAAACCACCGCTGGTAGCGGTGGTTTTTTTGTTTGCAAGCAGCAGATTACGCGC
AGAAAAAAAGGATCTCAAGAAGATCCTTTGATCTTTTCTACGGGGTCTGACGCTCAGTGGAACGAAAACT
CACGTTAAGGGATTTTGGTCATGAGATTATCAAAAAGGATCTTCACCTAGATCCTTTTAAATTAAAAATG
AAGTTTTAAATCAATCTAAAGTATATATGAGTAAACTTGGTCTGACAGTTACCAATGCTTAATCAGTGAG
GCACCTATCTCAGCGATCTGTCTATTTCGTTCATCCATAGTTGCCTGACTCCCCGTCGTGTAGATAACTA
CGATACGGGAGGGCTTACCATCTGGCCCCAGTGCTGCAATGATACCGCGAGACCCACGCTCACCGGCTCC
AGATTTATCAGCAATAAACCAGCCAGCCGGAAGGGCCGAGCGCAGAAGTGGTCCTGCAACTTTATCCGCC
TCCATCCAGTCTATTAATTGTTGCCGGGAAGCTAGAGTAAGTAGTTCGCCAGTTAATAGTTTGCGCAACG
TTGTTGCCATTGCTACAGGCATCGTGGTGTCACGCTCGTCGTTTGGTATGGCTTCATTCAGCTCCGGTTC
CCAACGATCAAGGCGAGTTACATGATCCCCCATGTTGTGCAAAAAAGCGGTTAGCTCCTTCGGTCCTCCG
ATCGTTGTCAGAAGTAAGTTGGCCGCAGTGTTATCACTCATGGTTATGGCAGCACTGCATAATTCTCTTA
CTGTCATGCCATCCGTAAGATGCTTTTCTGTGACTGGTGAGTACTCAACCAAGTCATTCTGAGAATAGTG
TATGCGGCGACCGAGTTGCTCTTGCCCGGCGTCAATACGGGATAATACCGCGCCACATAGCAGAACTTTA
AAAGTGCTCATCATTGGAAAACGTTCTTCGGGGCGAAAACTCTCAAGGATCTTACCGCTGTTGAGATCCA
GTTCGATGTAACCCACTCGTGCACCCAACTGATCTTCAGCATCTTTTACTTTCACCAGCGTTTCTGGGTG
AGCAAAAACAGGAAGGCAAAATGCCGCAAAAAAGGGAATAAGGGCGACACGGAAATGTTGAATACTCATA
CTCTTCCTTTTTCAATATTATTGAAGCATTTATCAGGGTTATTGTCTCATGAGCGGATACATATTTGAAT
GTATTTAGAAAAATAAACAAATAGGGGTTCCGCGCACATTTCCCCGAAAAGTGCCACCTGACGTCTAAGA
AACCATTATTATCATGACATTAACCTATAAAAATAGGCGTATCACGAGGCCCTTTCGTCTACGCGCGCGC
CGGCGGCGCGCCGTCGACGGCCGGCCGCGGCCGC
Features (pLannotate 1.2.2; 16 found; start..end, strand, type, name):
    155..532     +  enhancer       CMV enhancer: human cytomegalovirus immediate early enhancer
    534..733     +  promoter       CMV promoter: human cytomegalovirus (CMV) immediate early promoter
    872..1004    +  intron         chimeric intron: chimera between introns from human β-globin and immunoglobulin heavy chain genes
   1041..1064    +  CDS            TagGFP2 (fragment): monomeric green fluorescent protein, also known as mTagGFP mammalian codon-optimized
   1222..1808    +  misc_feature   IRES2: internal ribosome entry site (IRES) of the encephalomyocarditis virus (EMCV)
   1809..2516    +  CDS            mCherry: mCherry is a basic (constitutively fluorescent) red fluorescent protein published in 2004, derived from Discosoma sp.. It is reported to be a very rapidly-maturing monomer with low acid sensitivity.
   2565..2697    +  intron         chimeric intron: chimera between introns from human β-globin and immunoglobulin heavy chain genes
   2706..3294    +  misc_feature   WPRE: woodchuck hepatitis virus posttranscriptional regulatory element
   3298..3314    +  misc_feature   MCS (fragment): pUC18/19 multiple cloning site
   3327..3438    +  polyA_signal   bGH poly(A) signal: bovine growth hormone polyadenylation signal
   3534..3552    -  promoter       T3 promoter: promoter for bacteriophage T3 RNA polymerase
   3611..3685    +  CDS            HBB (fragment): HBB_PONPY - Experimental evidence at transcript level: Swiss-Prot protein existence level 2. Involved in oxygen transport from the lung to the various peripheral tissues. From Pongo pygmaeus (Bornean orangutan).
   3756..3811    +  polyA_signal   β-globin poly(A) signal: rabbit β-globin polyadenylation signal (Gil and Proudfoot, 1987)
   4190..4778    -  rep_origin     ori: high-copy-number ColE1/pMB1/pBR322/pUC origin of replication
   4949..5809    -  CDS            AmpR: β-lactamase; bla; confers resistance to ampicillin, carbenicillin, and related antibiotics
   5810..5914    -  promoter       AmpR promoter: bla
