[The description below was written by a language model from this plasmid's Addgene catalogue record and pLannotate feature annotations shown in this document.]
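Description:
pRDAX-133 N-Tag GFP[1] L32 {Esp3I(2x)} mCherry is a custom-built mammalian expression plasmid of about 6.1 kb, designed as an acceptor vector for protein–protein interaction assays based on bimolecular or trimolecular fluorescence complementation (BiFC/TriFC). It is maintained in E. coli at high copy through a ColE1/pUC-type origin and selected with ampicillin via the β-lactamase gene under its own promoter.

Expression in mammalian cells is driven by the human CMV immediate-early enhancer and promoter, followed by a chimeric β-globin/immunoglobulin intron that promotes efficient processing of the transcript. Immediately downstream, the annotation picks up only a very short match to a green fluorescent protein (called as a TagGFP2 fragment). This fits the name, which indicates a small GFP fragment ("GFP[1]") placed as an N-terminal tag. The name further implies a linker (L32) and a pair of Esp3I type IIS sites, presumably for seamless insertion of a protein of interest in frame behind the tag, although neither the linker nor these sites are annotated in the feature table. The catalogue lists the insert simply as GFP with mouse as the species, and no candidate interactor is present.

An EMCV IRES2 element then directs translation of mCherry from the same transcript, giving a constitutive red signal that marks transfected cells and can serve as a reference for the green complementation signal. A second chimeric intron, a WPRE and the bGH polyadenylation signal complete the cassette. A β-globin fragment with the rabbit β-globin poly(A) signal lies further downstream, along with a T3 promoter.
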