Addgene plasmid #129887: pRDAX-133 N-Tag GFP[1] L32 {Esp3I(2x)} mCherry
Purpose: PPI (BiFC/TriFC) assay vector
Depositing lab: Gary Lewin. Depositing organization: Max-Delbrueck-Centrum fuer Molekulare Medizin (MDC).
Backbone
  Vector backbone: custom built
  Vector type: Mammalian Expression
Growth in bacteria
  Bacterial resistance: Ampicillin, 100 μg/mL
  Growth temperature: 37°C
  Growth strain: DH5alpha
  Copy number: High Copy
Gene/Insert
  Gene/Insert name: GFP
  Species: M. musculus (mouse)
  Cloning method: Restriction Enzyme; 5′ cloning site unknown (unknown if destroyed); 3′ cloning site unknown (unknown if destroyed)
Terms and licenses: Academic/Nonprofit Terms; Industry Terms: Not Available to Industry
How to cite: pRDAX-133 N-Tag GFP[1] L32 {Esp3I(2x)} mCherry was a gift from Gary Lewin (Addgene plasmid # 129887 ; http://n2t.net/addgene:129887 ; RRID:Addgene_129887)
